Addgene plasmid #199465: pcDNA-ALFA-tag-Gal4-VP16
Purpose: Expression of the Gal4-ALFA-tag-VP16 synthetic transcription factor containing the ALFA-tag sequence in mammalian cells.
Depositing lab: Vladislav Verkhusha. Depositing organization: Albert Einstein College of Medicine. Publication: Photodegradable by Yellow-Orange Light degFusionRed Optogenetic Module with Autocatalytically Formed Chromophore. Chernov KG, Manoilov KY, Oliinyk OS, Shcherbakova DM, Verkhusha VV. Int J Mol Sci. 2023 Mar 30;24(7):6526. doi: 10.3390/ijms24076526. PubMed 37047499.
Backbone
  Vector backbone: pcDNA3.1
  Vector type: Mammalian Expression
Growth in bacteria
  Bacterial resistance: Ampicillin, 100 μg/mL
  Growth temperature: 37°C
  Growth strain: NEB Stable
  Copy number: High Copy
Gene/Insert
  Gene/Insert name: Gal4-ALFA-tag-VP16
  Species: Synthetic
  Cloning method: Restriction Enzyme; 5′ cloning site unknown (unknown if destroyed)
Terms and licenses: Academic/Nonprofit Terms; Industry Terms: Not Available to Industry
How to cite: pcDNA-ALFA-tag-Gal4-VP16 was a gift from Vladislav Verkhusha (Addgene plasmid # 199465 ; http://n2t.net/addgene:199465 ; RRID:Addgene_199465)
