[The description below was written by a language model from this plasmid's Addgene catalogue record and pLannotate feature annotations shown in this document.]
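Description:
pcDNA-ALFA-tag-Gal4-VP16 is a 5.8 kb mammalian expression plasmid built on a pcDNA3.1 backbone that encodes a synthetic transcription factor carrying the ALFA epitope tag. It is propagated in E. coli at high copy from a ColE1/pUC-type origin under ampicillin selection (β-lactamase driven by its own promoter), and it also carries an f1 phage origin. A second marker cassette places the Sh ble bleomycin/Zeocin resistance gene under a tandem SV40 early promoter and bacterial EM7 promoter, followed by the SV40 polyadenylation signal. In principle this allows Zeocin selection in either mammalian cells or bacteria, although the catalogue entry lists only ampicillin.

The expression unit consists of the human CMV immediate-early enhancer and promoter, a T7 promoter just upstream of the insert, the fusion coding sequence, and the bovine growth hormone polyadenylation signal. The annotated coding parts are the DNA-binding domain of yeast GAL4 followed, after a short gap, by the herpes simplex virus VP16 transcriptional activation domain. The ALFA-tag itself is not annotated in the feature table. The plasmid name lists the tag first, whereas the insert name places it between Gal4 and VP16, so its exact position cannot be confirmed from the record. A few short annotated fragments (truncated HIV-1 LTR, lacI, bom, a Klebsiella ble match) are probably partial homology hits rather than functional elements.

The fusion protein should bind Gal4 UAS sites and activate a UAS-driven reporter or transgene, while the ALFA-tag provides a handle for an anti-ALFA nanobody. The associated publication concerns a light-degradable optogenetic module, which suggests use as a nanobody-targetable transcription factor, but the record does not detail that application.
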