Features (pLannotate 1.2.2; 22 found; start..end, strand, type, name):
     18..347     +  promoter       SV40 promoter: SV40 enhancer and early promoter
    395..442     +  promoter       EM7 promoter: synthetic bacterial promoter&nbsp
    461..835     +  CDS            BleoR: antibiotic-binding protein; Sh ble from Streptoalloteichus hindustanus; confers resistance to bleomycin, phleomycin, and Zeocin™
    845..970     +  CDS            ble (fragment): BLE_KLEPN - Experimental evidence at protein level: Swiss-Prot protein existence level 1. Binding protein with a strong affinity to the bleomycin family of antibiotics. Binds to CL990; an antimitotic-antibiotic compound. From Klebsiella pneumoniae.
    965..1086    +  polyA_signal   SV40 poly(A) signal: SV40 polyadenylation signal
   1159..1175    -  protein_bind   lac operator: The lac repressor binds to the lac operator to inhibit transcription in E. coli. This inhibition can be relieved by adding lactose or isopropyl-β-D-thiogalactopyranoside (IPTG). lac repressor encoded by lacI
   1183..1213    -  promoter       lac promoter: promoter for the E. coli lac operon
   1228..1249    -  protein_bind   CAP binding site: CAP binding activates transcription in the presence of cAMP. E. coli catabolite activator protein
   1262..1354    -  CDS            lacI (fragment): lac repressor; lacI; The lac repressor binds to the lac operator to inhibit transcription in E. coli. This inhibition can be relieved by adding lactose or isopropyl-β-D-thiogalactopyranoside (IPTG).
   1537..2125    -  rep_origin     ori: high-copy-number ColE1/pMB1/pBR322/pUC origin of replication
   2296..3156    -  CDS            AmpR: β-lactamase; bla; confers resistance to ampicillin, carbenicillin, and related antibiotics
   3157..3261    -  promoter       AmpR promoter: bla
   3320..3372    -  misc_feature   bom (fragment): basis of mobility region from pBR322
   3527..3906    +  enhancer       CMV enhancer: human cytomegalovirus immediate early enhancer
   3907..4110    +  promoter       CMV promoter: human cytomegalovirus (CMV) immediate early promoter
   4106..4139    +  LTR            5' LTR (truncated) (fragment): truncated 5' long terminal repeat (LTR) from HIV-1
   4155..4173    +  promoter       T7 promoter: promoter for bacteriophage T7 RNA polymerase
   4284..4724    +  CDS            GAL4 DNA binding domain: DNA binding domain of the GAL4 transcriptional activator; Saccharomyces cerevisiae GAL4 (truncated)
   4746..4979    +  CDS            VP16 AD: transcriptional activation domain of herpes simplex virus protein VP16 (Triezenberg et al., 1988; Cousens et al., 1989); UL48
   5086..5310    +  polyA_signal   bGH poly(A) signal: bovine growth hormone polyadenylation signal
   5314..5335    +  promoter       SV40 promoter (fragment): SV40 enhancer and early promoter
   5356..4       +  rep_origin     f1 ori (across the origin) (sequence partly withheld): f1 bacteriophage origin of replication; arrow indicates direction of (+) strand synthesis
>Addgene plasmid #199465 | pcDNA-ALFA-tag-Gal4-VP16 | addgene full sequence | sequence record 391141 | Addgene NGS Result
AATTAATTCTGTGGAATGTGTGTCAGTTAGGGTGTGGAAAGTCCCCAGGCTCCCCAGCAGGCAGAAGTAT
GCAAAGCATGCATCTCAATTAGTCAGCAACCAGGTGTGGAAAGTCCCCAGGCTCCCCAGCAGGCAGAAGT
ATGCAAAGCATGCATCTCAATTAGTCAGCAACCATAGTCCCGCCCCTAACTCCGCCCATCCCGCCCCTAA
CTCCGCCCAGTTCCGCCCATTCTCCGCCCCATGGCTGACTAATTTTTTTTATTTATGCAGAGGCCGAGGC
CGCCTCTGCCTCTGAGCTATTCCAGAAGTAGTGAGGAGGCTTTTTTGGAGGCCTAGGCTTTTGCAAAAAG
CTCCCGGGAGCTTGTATATCCATTTTCGGATCTGATCAGCACGTGTTGACAATTAATCATCGGCATAGTA
TATCGGCATAGTATAATACGACAAGGTGAGGAACTAAACCATGGCCAAGTTGACCAGTGCCGTTCCGGTG
CTCACCGCGCGCGACGTCGCCGGAGCGGTCGAGTTCTGGACCGACCGGCTCGGGTTCTCCCGGGACTTCG
TGGAGGACGACTTCGCCGGTGTGGTCCGGGACGACGTGACCCTGTTCATCAGCGCGGTCCAGGACCAGGT
GGTGCCGGACAACACCCTGGCCTGGGTGTGGGTGCGCGGCCTGGACGAGCTGTACGCCGAGTGGTCGGAG
GTCGTGTCCACGAACTTCCGGGACGCCTCCGGGCCGGCCATGACCGAGATCGGCGAGCAGCCGTGGGGGC
GGGAGTTCGCCCTGCGCGACCCGGCCGGCAACTGCGTGCACTTCGTGGCCGAGGAGCAGGACTGACACGT
GCTACGAGATTTCGATTCCACCGCCGCCTTCTATGAAAGGTTGGGCTTCGGAATCGTTTTCCGGGACGCC
GGCTGGATGATCCTCCAGCGCGGGGATCTCATGCTGGAGTTCTTCGCCCACCCCAACTTGTTTATTGCAG
CTTATAATGGTTACAAATAAAGCAATAGCATCACAAATTTCACAAATAAAGCATTTTTTTCACTGCATTC
TAGTTGTGGTTTGTCCAAACTCATCAATGTATCTTATCATGTCTGTATACCGTCGACCTCTAGCTAGAGC
TTGGCGTAATCATGGTCATAGCTGTTTCCTGTGTGAAATTGTTATCCGCTCACAATTCCACACAACATAC
GAGCCGGAAGCATAAAGTGTAAAGCCTGGGGTGCCTAATGAGTGAGCTAACTCACATTAATTGCGTTGCG
CTCACTGCCCGCTTTCCAGTCGGGAAACCTGTCGTGCCAGCTGCATTAATGAATCGGCCAACGCGCGGGG
AGAGGCGGTTTGCGTATTGGGCGCTCTTCCGCTTCCTCGCTCACTGACTCGCTGCGCTCGGTCGTTCGGC
TGCGGCGAGCGGTATCAGCTCACTCAAAGGCGGTAATACGGTTATCCACAGAATCAGGGGATAACGCAGG
AAAGAACATGTGAGCAAAAGGCCAGCAAAAGGCCAGGAACCGTAAAAAGGCCGCGTTGCTGGCGTTTTTC
CATAGGCTCCGCCCCCCTGACGAGCATCACAAAAATCGACGCTCAAGTCAGAGGTGGCGAAACCCGACAG
GACTATAAAGATACCAGGCGTTTCCCCCTGGAAGCTCCCTCGTGCGCTCTCCTGTTCCGACCCTGCCGCT
TACCGGATACCTGTCCGCCTTTCTCCCTTCGGGAAGCGTGGCGCTTTCTCATAGCTCACGCTGTAGGTAT
CTCAGTTCGGTGTAGGTCGTTCGCTCCAAGCTGGGCTGTGTGCACGAACCCCCCGTTCAGCCCGACCGCT
GCGCCTTATCCGGTAACTATCGTCTTGAGTCCAACCCGGTAAGACACGACTTATCGCCACTGGCAGCAGC
CACTGGTAACAGGATTAGCAGAGCGAGGTATGTAGGCGGTGCTACAGAGTTCTTGAAGTGGTGGCCTAAC
TACGGCTACACTAGAAGAACAGTATTTGGTATCTGCGCTCTGCTGAAGCCAGTTACCTTCGGAAAAAGAG
TTGGTAGCTCTTGATCCGGCAAACAAACCACCGCTGGTAGCGGTGGTTTTTTTGTTTGCAAGCAGCAGAT
TACGCGCAGAAAAAAAGGATCTCAAGAAGATCCTTTGATCTTTTCTACGGGGTCTGACGCTCAGTGGAAC
GAAAACTCACGTTAAGGGATTTTGGTCATGAGATTATCAAAAAGGATCTTCACCTAGATCCTTTTAAATT
AAAAATGAAGTTTTAAATCAATCTAAAGTATATATGAGTAAACTTGGTCTGACAGTTACCAATGCTTAAT
CAGTGAGGCACCTATCTCAGCGATCTGTCTATTTCGTTCATCCATAGTTGCCTGACTCCCCGTCGTGTAG
ATAACTACGATACGGGAGGGCTTACCATCTGGCCCCAGTGCTGCAATGATACCGCGAGACCCACGCTCAC
CGGCTCCAGATTTATCAGCAATAAACCAGCCAGCCGGAAGGGCCGAGCGCAGAAGTGGTCCTGCAACTTT
ATCCGCCTCCATCCAGTCTATTAATTGTTGCCGGGAAGCTAGAGTAAGTAGTTCGCCAGTTAATAGTTTG
CGCAACGTTGTTGCCATTGCTACAGGCATCGTGGTGTCACGCTCGTCGTTTGGTATGGCTTCATTCAGCT
CCGGTTCCCAACGATCAAGGCGAGTTACATGATCCCCCATGTTGTGCAAAAAAGCGGTTAGCTCCTTCGG
TCCTCCGATCGTTGTCAGAAGTAAGTTGGCCGCAGTGTTATCACTCATGGTTATGGCAGCACTGCATAAT
TCTCTTACTGTCATGCCATCCGTAAGATGCTTTTCTGTGACTGGTGAGTACTCAACCAAGTCATTCTGAG
AATAGTGTATGCGGCGACCGAGTTGCTCTTGCCCGGCGTCAATACGGGATAATACCGCGCCACATAGCAG
AACTTTAAAAGTGCTCATCATTGGAAAACGTTCTTCGGGGCGAAAACTCTCAAGGATCTTACCGCTGTTG
AGATCCAGTTCGATGTAACCCACTCGTGCACCCAACTGATCTTCAGCATCTTTTACTTTCACCAGCGTTT
CTGGGTGAGCAAAAACAGGAAGGCAAAATGCCGCAAAAAAGGGAATAAGGGCGACACGGAAATGTTGAAT
ACTCATACTCTTCCTTTTTCAATATTATTGAAGCATTTATCAGGGTTATTGTCTCATGAGCGGATACATA
TTTGAATGTATTTAGAAAAATAAACAAATAGGGGTTCCGCGCACATTTCCCCGAAAAGTGCCACCTGACG
TCGACGGATCGGGAGATCTCCCGATCCCCTATGGTGCACTCTCAGTACAATCTGCTCTGATGCCGCATAG
TTAAGCCAGTATCTGCTCCCTGCTTGTGTGTTGGAGGTCGCTGAGTAGTGCGCGAGCAAAATTTAAGCTA
CAACAAGGCAAGGCTTGACCGACAATTGCATGAAGAATCTGCTTAGGGTTAGGCGTTTTGCGCTGCTTCG
CGATGTACGGGCCAGATATACGCGTTGACATTGATTATTGACTAGTTATTAATAGTAATCAATTACGGGG
TCATTAGTTCATAGCCCATATATGGAGTTCCGCGTTACATAACTTACGGTAAATGGCCCGCCTGGCTGAC
CGCCCAACGACCCCCGCCCATTGACGTCAATAATGACGTATGTTCCCATAGTAACGCCAATAGGGACTTT
CCATTGACGTCAATGGGTGGAGTATTTACGGTAAACTGCCCACTTGGCAGTACATCAAGTGTATCATATG
CCAAGTACGCCCCCTATTGACGTCAATGACGGTAAATGGCCCGCCTGGCATTATGCCCAGTACATGACCT
TATGGGACTTTCCTACTTGGCAGTACATCTACGTATTAGTCATCGCTATTACCATGGTGATGCGGTTTTG
GCAGTACATCAATGGGCGTGGATAGCGGTTTGACTCACGGGGATTTCCAAGTCTCCACCCCATTGACGTC
AATGGGAGTTTGTTTTGGCACCAAAATCAACGGGACTTTCCAAAATGTCGTAACAACTCCGCCCCATTGA
CGCAAATGGGCGGTAGGCGTGTACGGTGGGAGGTCTATATAAGCAGAGCTCTCTGGCTAACTAGAGAACC
CACTGCTTACTGGCTTATCGAAATTAATACGACTCACTATAGGGAGACCCAAGCTGGCTAGTTAAGCTTG
GTACCATGCCCAGCAGACTGGAGGAGGAGCTGAGAAGAAGACTGACCGAGCCCGGAGGTGGTGGATCAGG
AGGAGGCGGCCGCATGAAGCTACTGTCTTCTATCGAACAAGCATGCGATATTTGCCGACTTAAAAAGCTC
AAGTGCTCCAAAGAAAAACCGAAGTGCGCCAAGTGTCTGAAGAACAACTGGGAGTGTCGCTACTCTCCCA
AAACCAAAAGGTCTCCGCTGACTAGGGCACATCTGACAGAAGTGGAATCAAGGCTAGAAAGACTGGAACA
GCTATTTCTACTGATTTTTCCTCGAGAAGACCTTGACATGATTTTGAAAATGGATTCTTTACAGGATATA
AAAGCATTGTTAACAGGATTATTTGTACAAGATAATGTGAATAAAGATGCCGTCACAGATAGATTGGCTT
CAGTGGAGACTGATATGCCTCTAACATTGAGACAGCATAGAATAAGTGCGACATCATCATCGGAAGAGAG
TAGTAACAAAGGTCAAAGACAGTTGACTGTATCGCCGGAATTCCCGGGGATCTGGGCCCCCCCGACCGAT
GTCAGCCTGGGGGACGAGCTCCACTTAGACGGCGAGGACGTGGCGATGGCGCATGCCGACGCGCTAGACG
ATTTCGATCTGGACATGTTGGGGGACGGGGATTCCCCGGGTCCGGGATTTACCCCCCACGACTCCGCCCC
CTACGGCGCTCTGGATATGGCCGACTTCGAGTTTGAGCAGATGTTTACCGATGCCCTTGGAATTGACGAG
TACGGTGGGTCTAGAGGGCCCTTCGAACAAAAACTCATCTCAGAAGAGGATCTGAATATGCATACCGGTC
ATCATCACCATCACCATTGAGTTTAAACCCGCTGATCAGCCTCGACTGTGCCTTCTAGTTGCCAGCCATC
TGTTGTTTGCCCCTCCCCCGTGCCTTCCTTGACCCTGGAAGGTGCCACTCCCACTGTCCTTTCCTAATAA
AATGAGGAAATTGCATCGCATTGTCTGAGTAGGTGTCATTCTATTCTGGGGGGTGGGGTGGGGCAGGACA
GCAAGGGGGAGGATTGGGAAGACAATAGCAGGCATGCTGGGGATGCGGTGGGCTCTATGGCTTCTGAGGC
GGAAAGAACCAGCTGGGGCTCTAGGGGGTATCCCC
[124 nt withheld, positions 5356-5479]
C
[91 nt withheld, positions 5481-5571]
A
[49 nt withheld, positions 5573-5621]
CCTTTGACGTTGGAGTCCACGTTCTTT
[37 nt withheld, positions 5649-5685]
ACCCTATCTCGGTCTATTCTTTTGATTTATAAGGGATTTTGCCGATTTCGGCCTATTGGTTAAAAAATGA
GCTGATTTAACAAAAATTTAACGCG
